LOCUS       Exported 855 bp ds-DNA linear SYN 13-JUN-2021
DEFINITION  Expresses HA tagged aa120-433 AKT1.
ACCESSION   .
VERSION     .
KEYWORDS    pCDNA3-HA-Akt1-aa120-433
SOURCE      synthetic DNA construct
  ORGANISM  synthetic DNA construct
REFERENCE   1 (bases 1 to 855)
  AUTHORS   Zeng M, van der Donk WA, Chen J
  TITLE     Lanthionine synthetase C-like protein 2 (LanCL2) is a novel
            regulator of Akt.
  JOURNAL   Mol Biol Cell. 2014 Dec 1;25(24):3954-61. doi:
            10.1091/mbc.E14-01-0004. Epub 2014 Oct 1.
  PUBMED    25273559
REFERENCE   2 (bases 1 to 855)
  AUTHORS   .
  TITLE     Direct Submission
  JOURNAL   Exported Jun 13, 2021 from SnapGene Server 1.1.58
            http://www.snapgene.com
FEATURES             Location/Qualifiers
     source          1..855
                     /organism="synthetic DNA construct"
                     /mol_type="other DNA"
ORIGIN
        1 tatagaatag ggccctctag atgcatgctc gagctaagtc tccgacgtga cctggggctt
       61 gaagggtggg ctgagcttct tctcgtacac gtgctgccac acgataccgg caaagaagcg
      121 atgctgcatg atctccttgg cgtcctcgga gcccccgcca agcctctgct tggggtcctt
      181 cttgagcagc cctgaaagca aggacttggc ctcgggacca agcgtgcgcg ggaagcggat
      241 ctcctccatg aggatgagct caaaaagctt ctcatggtcc tggttgtaga agggcaggcg
      301 accgcacatc atctcgtaca tgaccacgcc cagcccccac cagtccactg cacggccgta
      361 gtcattgtcc tccagcacct cgggggccag gtactcaggt gtgccgcaaa aggtcttcat
      421 ggtggcaccg tccttgatcc cctccttgca cagcccgaag tctgtgatct taatgtgccc
      481 gtccttgtcc agcatgaggt tctccagctt gaggtcccgg tacaccacgt tcttctccga
      541 gtgcaggtag tccagggctg acacaatctc agcgccatag aagcgggccc ggtcctcgga
      601 gaacacacgc tcccgggaca ggtggaagaa cagctcgccc ccgttggcgt actccatgac
      661 aaagcagagg cggtcgtggg tctggaaaga gtacttcagg gctgtgagga aggggtgcct
      721 ggagttctgc aggacgcggt tctcggtgag tgtgtgggcc acctcgtcct tggccacgat
      781 gacttccttc ttgaggatct tcatggcgta gtagcggcct gtggccttct ccttcaccag
      841 gatcaccttg ccgaa
//
