>Addgene plasmid #73411 | pCDNA3-HA-Akt1-aa120-433 | addgene partial sequence | sequence record 142526 | CMV-F 5'-CGCAAATGGGCGGTAGGCGTG-3'
CTCTCTGGCTACTAGAGAACCCACTGCTTACTGGCTTATCGAAATTAATACGACTCACTATAGGGAGACC
CAAGCTTGGTACCGAGCTCGGATCCACTAGTAACGGCCGCCAGTGTGCTGGAATTGAAATGTACCCATAC
GACGTCCCAGACTACGCTGGGAATTCATTCCGGTCGGGCTCACCCAGTGACAACTCAGGGGCTGAAGAGA
TGGAGGTGTCCCTGGCCAAGCCCAAGCACCGCGTGACCATGAACGAGTTTGAGTACCTGAAGCTGCTGGG
CAAGGGCACTTTCGGCAAGGTGATCCTGGTGAAGGAGAAGGCCACAGGCCGCTACTACGCCATGAAGATC
CTCAAGAAGGAAGTCATCGTGGCCAAGGACGAGGTGGCCCACACACTCACCGAGAACCGCGTCCTGCAGA
ACTCCAGGCACCCCTTCCTCACAGCCCTGAAGTACTCTTTCCAGACCCACGACCGCCTCTGCTTTGTCAT
GGAGTACGCCAACGGGGGCGAGCTGTTCTTCCACCTGTCCCGGGAGCGTGTGTTCTCCGAGGACCGGGCC
CGCTTCTATGGCGCTGAGATTGTGTCAGCCCTGGACTACCTGCACTCGGAGAAGAACGTGGTGTACCGGG
ACCTCAAGCTGGAGAACCTCATGCTGGACAAGGACGGGCACATTAAGATCACAGACTTCGGGCTGTGCAA
GGAGGGGATCAAGGACGGTGCCACCATGAAGACCTTTTGCGGCACACCTGAGTACCTGGCCCCCGAGGTG
CTGGAGGACAATGACTACGGCCGTGCAGTGGACTGGTGGGGGCTGGGCGTGGTCATGTACGAGATGATGT
GCGGTCGCCTGCCCTTCTACAACCAGGACCATGAGAAGCTTTTTGAGCTCATCCTCATG
