[The description below was written by a language model from this plasmid's Addgene catalogue record and the feature table of its GenBank file.]
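Description:
pCDNA3-HA-Akt1-aa120-433 is a mammalian expression plasmid built on the Invitrogen pCDNA3 backbone and carrying a truncated fragment of human AKT1 (also known as PKB-alpha or RAC-alpha). The insert encodes only residues 120–433 of the kinase, with an HA epitope tag fused at the N terminus. Transcription is driven by the CMV promoter, a strong constitutive promoter in most cultured mammalian cell lines. The listed sequencing primers (a CMV forward primer and a BGH reverse primer) indicate that the insert lies between the CMV promoter and the bovine growth hormone polyadenylation region typical of this backbone. The plasmid is propagated in E. coli under ampicillin selection. Its copy number and the cloning method are recorded as unknown, and the record names no mammalian selection marker.

The HA tag allows the fragment to be detected or immunoprecipitated with anti-HA antibodies without relying on AKT1-specific reagents, and distinguishes it from endogenous Akt. A defined deletion fragment of this kind is typically used in transient transfection experiments to map which part of the protein mediates an interaction or regulatory effect. That use would fit the associated publication, which describes LanCL2 as a regulator of Akt, although the record itself states only that the plasmid expresses the tagged fragment. The sequence record held for this plasmid is partial: it covers 855 bp, carries no annotated features beyond the source line, and so cannot confirm the tag, insert boundaries or backbone elements. The description therefore rests on the catalogue fields.
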