Addgene plasmid #73411: pCDNA3-HA-Akt1-aa120-433
Purpose: Expresses HA tagged aa120-433 AKT1
Depositing lab: Jie Chen. Depositing organization: University of Illinois at Urbana-Champaign. Publication: Lanthionine synthetase C-like protein 2 (LanCL2) is a novel regulator of Akt. Zeng M, van der Donk WA, Chen J. Mol Biol Cell. 2014 Dec 1;25(24):3954-61. doi: 10.1091/mbc.E14-01-0004. Epub 2014 Oct 1. PubMed 25273559.
Backbone
  Vector backbone: pCDNA3
  Backbone manufacturer: Invitrogen
  Vector type: Mammalian Expression
Growth in bacteria
  Bacterial resistance: Ampicillin, 100 μg/mL
  Growth temperature: 37°C
  Growth strain: DH5alpha
  Copy number: Unknown
Gene/Insert
  Gene/Insert name: AKT1
  Species: H. sapiens (human)
  Mutation: Expresses aa 120-433 of AKT1
  Entrez Gene: AKT1 (a.k.a. AKT, PKB, PKB-ALPHA, PRKBA, RAC, RAC-ALPHA)
  Promoter: CMV
  Tag / fusion protein: HA tag (N terminal on insert)
  Cloning method: Unknown
  Sequencing primers: 5′ CMV-F; 3′ BGH-rev
Terms and licenses: Academic/Nonprofit Terms; Industry Terms: Not Available to Industry
How to cite: pCDNA3-HA-Akt1-aa120-433 was a gift from Jie Chen (Addgene plasmid # 73411 ; http://n2t.net/addgene:73411 ; RRID:Addgene_73411)
